Addgene plasmid #128068: FUGW ECFP
Purpose: Lentiviral expression of ECFP
Depositing lab: Oskar Laur. Depositing organization: Emory University.
Backbone
  Vector backbone: FUGW
  Vector type: Mammalian Expression, Lentiviral
Growth in bacteria
  Bacterial resistance: Ampicillin, 100 μg/mL
  Growth temperature: 37°C
  Growth strain: NEB Stable
  Copy number: High Copy
Gene/Insert
  Gene/Insert name: ECFP
  Species: Synthetic
  Insert size (bp): 720
  Mutation: no
  Cloning method: Restriction Enzyme; 5′ cloning site NheI (unknown if destroyed); 3′ cloning site EcoRI (unknown if destroyed)
Terms and licenses: Academic/Nonprofit Terms; Industry Terms: Not Available to Industry
How to cite: FUGW ECFP was a gift from Oskar Laur (Addgene plasmid # 128068 ; http://n2t.net/addgene:128068 ; RRID:Addgene_128068)
