[The description below was written by a language model from this plasmid's Addgene catalogue record and pLannotate feature annotations shown in this document.]
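Description:
FUGW ECFP is a lentiviral transfer plasmid built on the HIV-1-derived FUGW backbone and intended for expression of the cyan fluorescent protein ECFP in mammalian cells. The 9,930 nt plasmid is maintained in E. coli through a high-copy ColE1/pUC-type origin and selected with ampicillin via the bla gene. An f1 origin is also present. The backbone outside the viral region carries an SV40 promoter/EM7 promoter–BleoR–SV40 poly(A) cassette, which could in principle confer Zeocin/bleomycin resistance. Because it lies beyond the 3' LTR, it would not be packaged into the viral genome.

The viral genome is transcribed in packaging cells from a CMV enhancer/promoter fused to a truncated 5' LTR, a chimeric arrangement that typically makes genomic RNA production independent of Tat. Downstream are the HIV-1 Ψ packaging signal extending into a gag fragment, the Rev response element for Rev-dependent nuclear export of the unspliced RNA, and the cPPT/CTS, which improves nuclear import and transduction efficiency. The internal expression cassette uses the human ubiquitin C promoter to drive the 720 bp mammalian codon-optimized ECFP coding sequence, recorded as cloned between NheI and EcoRI sites. It is followed by a WPRE that enhances transcript stability and expression. The cassette is closed by a truncated 3' LTR, annotated by the tool as a truncated 5' LTR, and a bGH polyadenylation signal. The gag, Rev and nef annotations are only residual fragments, so packaging functions must be supplied in trans. The construct is suited to producing lentivirus for stable, broadly active cyan fluorescent labelling of transduced cells.
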