Features (pLannotate 1.2.2; 31 found; start..end, strand, type, name):
     31..83      -  misc_feature   bom (fragment): basis of mobility region from pBR322
    238..617     +  enhancer       CMV enhancer: human cytomegalovirus immediate early enhancer
    618..817     +  promoter       CMV promoter: human cytomegalovirus (CMV) immediate early promoter
    835..1015    +  LTR            5' LTR (truncated): truncated 5' long terminal repeat (LTR) from HIV-1
   1062..1187    +  misc_feature   HIV-1 Ψ: packaging signal of human immunodeficiency virus type 1
   1171..1534    +  CDS            HIV-1 gag (fragment): gag protein from human immunodeficiency virus 1; gag
   1680..1913    +  misc_feature   RRE: The Rev response element (RRE) of HIV-1 allows for Rev-dependent mRNA export from the nucleus to the cytoplasm.
   2290..2390    +  CDS            Rev (fragment): human immunodeficiency virus 1 (HIV-1) Rev protein; rev; enhances nuclear export of unspliced and incompletely spliced viral mRNAs
   2440..2557    +  misc_feature   cPPT/CTS: central polypurine tract and central termination sequence of HIV-1
   2622..3833    +  promoter       UbC promoter: human ubiquitin C promoter
   3844..3867    -  misc_feature   MCS (fragment): pUC18/19 multiple cloning site
   3878..4597    +  CDS            ECFP: enhanced CFP mammalian codon-optimized
   4598..4622    +  misc_feature   MCS (fragment): pBluescript multiple cloning site
   4622..5210    +  misc_feature   WPRE: woodchuck hepatitis virus posttranscriptional regulatory element
   5147..5728    +  CDS            nef (fragment): NEF_HV1H2 - Experimental evidence at protein level: Swiss-Prot protein existence level 1. Extracellular Nef protein targets CD4(+) T-lymphocytes for apoptosis by interacting with CXCR4 surface receptors. From Human immunodeficiency virus type 1 group M subtype B (isolate HXB2) (HIV-1).
   5735..5915    +  LTR            5' LTR (truncated): truncated 5' long terminal repeat (LTR) from HIV-1
   5947..6171    +  polyA_signal   bGH poly(A) signal: bovine growth hormone polyadenylation signal
   6175..6196    +  promoter       SV40 promoter (fragment): SV40 enhancer and early promoter
   6217..6645    +  rep_origin     f1 ori (sequence partly withheld): f1 bacteriophage origin of replication; arrow indicates direction of (+) strand synthesis
   6659..6988    +  promoter       SV40 promoter: SV40 enhancer and early promoter
   7036..7083    +  promoter       EM7 promoter: synthetic bacterial promoter&nbsp
   7102..7476    +  CDS            BleoR: antibiotic-binding protein; Sh ble from Streptoalloteichus hindustanus; confers resistance to bleomycin, phleomycin, and Zeocin™
   7486..7611    +  CDS            ble (fragment): BLE_KLEPN - Experimental evidence at protein level: Swiss-Prot protein existence level 1. Binding protein with a strong affinity to the bleomycin family of antibiotics. Binds to CL990; an antimitotic-antibiotic compound. From Klebsiella pneumoniae.
   7606..7727    +  polyA_signal   SV40 poly(A) signal: SV40 polyadenylation signal
   7800..7816    -  protein_bind   lac operator: The lac repressor binds to the lac operator to inhibit transcription in E. coli. This inhibition can be relieved by adding lactose or isopropyl-β-D-thiogalactopyranoside (IPTG). lac repressor encoded by lacI
   7824..7854    -  promoter       lac promoter: promoter for the E. coli lac operon
   7869..7890    -  protein_bind   CAP binding site: CAP binding activates transcription in the presence of cAMP. E. coli catabolite activator protein
   7903..7995    -  CDS            lacI (fragment): lac repressor; lacI; The lac repressor binds to the lac operator to inhibit transcription in E. coli. This inhibition can be relieved by adding lactose or isopropyl-β-D-thiogalactopyranoside (IPTG).
   8178..8766    -  rep_origin     ori: high-copy-number ColE1/pMB1/pBR322/pUC origin of replication
   8937..9797    -  CDS            AmpR: β-lactamase; bla; confers resistance to ampicillin, carbenicillin, and related antibiotics
   9798..9902    -  promoter       AmpR promoter: bla
>Addgene plasmid #128068 | FUGW ECFP | addgene full sequence | sequence record 255184 | Addgene NGS Result
GTCGACGGATCGGGAGATCTCCCGATCCCCTATGGTGCACTCTCAGTACAATCTGCTCTGATGCCGCATA
GTTAAGCCAGTATCTGCTCCCTGCTTGTGTGTTGGAGGTCGCTGAGTAGTGCGCGAGCAAAATTTAAGCT
ACAACAAGGCAAGGCTTGACCGACAATTGCATGAAGAATCTGCTTAGGGTTAGGCGTTTTGCGCTGCTTC
GCGATGTACGGGCCAGATATACGCGTTGACATTGATTATTGACTAGTTATTAATAGTAATCAATTACGGG
GTCATTAGTTCATAGCCCATATATGGAGTTCCGCGTTACATAACTTACGGTAAATGGCCCGCCTGGCTGA
CCGCCCAACGACCCCCGCCCATTGACGTCAATAATGACGTATGTTCCCATAGTAACGCCAATAGGGACTT
TCCATTGACGTCAATGGGTGGAGTATTTACGGTAAACTGCCCACTTGGCAGTACATCAAGTGTATCATAT
GCCAAGTACGCCCCCTATTGACGTCAATGACGGTAAATGGCCCGCCTGGCATTATGCCCAGTACATGACC
TTATGGGACTTTCCTACTTGGCAGTACATCTACGTATTAGTCATCGCTATTACCATGGTGATGCGGTTTT
GGCAGTACATCAATGGGCGTGGATAGCGGTTTGACTCACGGGGATTTCCAAGTCTCCACCCCATTGACGT
CAATGGGAGTTTGTTTTGGCACCAAAATCAACGGGACTTTCCAAAATGTCGTAACAACTCCGCCCCATTG
ACGCAAATGGGCGGTAGGCGTGTACGGTGGGAGGTCTATATAAGCAGCGCGTTTTGCCTGTACTGGGTCT
CTCTGGTTAGACCAGATCTGAGCCTGGGAGCTCTCTGGCTAACTAGGGAACCCACTGCTTAAGCCTCAAT
AAAGCTTGCCTTGAGTGCTTCAAGTAGTGTGTGCCCGTCTGTTGTGTGACTCTGGTAACTAGAGATCCCT
CAGACCCTTTTAGTCAGTGTGGAAAATCTCTAGCAGTGGCGCCCGAACAGGGACTTGAAAGCGAAAGGGA
AACCAGAGGAGCTCTCTCGACGCAGGACTCGGCTTGCTGAAGCGCGCACGGCAAGAGGCGAGGGGCGGCG
ACTGGTGAGTACGCCAAAAATTTTGACTAGCGGAGGCTAGAAGGAGAGAGATGGGTGCGAGAGCGTCAGT
ATTAAGCGGGGGAGAATTAGATCGCGATGGGAAAAAATTCGGTTAAGGCCAGGGGGAAAGAAAAAATATA
AATTAAAACATATAGTATGGGCAAGCAGGGAGCTAGAACGATTCGCAGTTAATCCTGGCCTGTTAGAAAC
ATCAGAAGGCTGTAGACAAATACTGGGACAGCTACAACCATCCCTTCAGACAGGATCAGAAGAACTTAGA
TCATTATATAATACAGTAGCAACCCTCTATTGTGTGCATCAAAGGATAGAGATAAAAGACACCAAGGAAG
CTTTAGACAAGATAGAGGAAGAGCAAAACAAAAGTAAGACCACCGCACAGCAAGCGGCCGCTGATCTTCA
GACCTGGAGGAGGAGATATGAGGGACAATTGGAGAAGTGAATTATATAAATATAAAGTAGTAAAAATTGA
ACCATTAGGAGTAGCACCCACCAAGGCAAAGAGAAGAGTGGTGCAGAGAGAAAAAAGAGCAGTGGGAATA
GGAGCTTTGTTCCTTGGGTTCTTGGGAGCAGCAGGAAGCACTATGGGCGCAGCGTCAATGACGCTGACGG
TACAGGCCAGACAATTATTGTCTGGTATAGTGCAGCAGCAGAACAATTTGCTGAGGGCTATTGAGGCGCA
ACAGCATCTGTTGCAACTCACAGTCTGGGGCATCAAGCAGCTCCAGGCAAGAATCCTGGCTGTGGAAAGA
TACCTAAAGGATCAACAGCTCCTGGGGATTTGGGGTTGCTCTGGAAAACTCATTTGCACCACTGCTGTGC
CTTGGAATGCTAGTTGGAGTAATAAATCTCTGGAACAGATTTGGAATCACACGACCTGGATGGAGTGGGA
CAGAGAAATTAACAATTACACAAGCTTAATACACTCCTTAATTGAAGAATCGCAAAACCAGCAAGAAAAG
AATGAACAAGAATTATTGGAATTAGATAAATGGGCAAGTTTGTGGAATTGGTTTAACATAACAAATTGGC
TGTGGTATATAAAATTATTCATAATGATAGTAGGAGGCTTGGTAGGTTTAAGAATAGTTTTTGCTGTACT
TTCTATAGTGAATAGAGTTAGGCAGGGATATTCACCATTATCGTTTCAGACCCACCTCCCAACCCCGAGG
GGACCCGACAGGCCCGAAGGAATAGAAGAAGAAGGTGGAGAGAGAGACAGAGACAGATCCATTCGATTAG
TGAACGGATCGGCACTGCGTGCGCCAATTCTGCAGACAAATGGCAGTATTCATCCACAATTTTAAAAGAA
AAGGGGGGATTGGGGGGTACAGTGCAGGGGAAAGAATAGTAGACATAATAGCAACAGACATACAAACTAA
AGAATTACAAAAACAAATTACAAAAATTCAAAATTTTCGGGTTTATTACAGGGACAGCAGAGATCCAGTT
TGGTTAATTAACCCGTGTCGGCTCCAGATCTGGCCTCCGCGCCGGGTTTTGGCGCCTCCCGCGGGCGCCC
CCCTCCTCACGGCGAGCGCTGCCACGTCAGACGAAGGGCGCAGCGAGCGTCCTGATCCTTCCGCCCGGAC
GCTCAGGACAGCGGCCCGCTGCTCATAAGACTCGGCCTTAGAACCCCAGTATCAGCAGAAGGACATTTTA
GGACGGGACTTGGGTGACTCTAGGGCACTGGTTTTCTTTCCAGAGAGCGGAACAGGCGAGGAAAAGTAGT
CCCTTCTCGGCGATTCTGCGGAGGGATCTCCGTGGGGCGGTGAACGCCGATGATTATATAAGGACGCGCC
GGGTGTGGCACAGCTAGTTCCGTCGCAGCCGGGATTTGGGTCGCGGTTCTTGTTTGTGGATCGCTGTGAT
CGTCACTTGGTGAGTAGCGGGCTGCTGGGCTGGCCGGGGCTTTCGTGGCCGCCGGGCCGCTCGGTGGGAC
GGAAGCGTGTGGAGAGACCGCCAAGGGCTGTAGTCTGGGTCCGCGAGCAAGGTTGCCCTGAACTGGGGGT
TGGGGGGAGCGCAGCAAAATGGCGGCTGTTCCCGAGTCTTGAATGGAAGACGCTTGTGAGGCGGGCTGTG
AGGTCGTTGAAACAAGGTGGGGGGCATGGTGGGCGGCAAGAACCCAAGGTCTTGAGGCCTTCGCTAATGC
GGGAAAGCTCTTATTCGGGTGAGATGGGCTGGGGCACCATCTGGGGACCCTGACGTGAAGTTTGTCACTG
ACTGGAGAACTCGGTTTGTCGTCTGTTGCGGGGGCGGCAGTTATGGCGGTGCCGTTGGGCAGTGCACCCG
TACCTTTGGGAGCGCGCGCCCTCGTCGTGTCGTGACGTCACCCGTTCTGTTGGCTTATAATGCAGGGTGG
GGCCACCTGCCGGTAGGTGTGCGGTAGGCTTTTCTCCGTCGCAGGACGCAGGGTTCGGGCCTAGGGTAGG
CTCTCCTGAATCGACAGGCGCCGGACCTCTGGTGAGGGGAGGGATAAGTGAGGCGTCAGTTTCTTTGGTC
GGTTTTATGTACCTATCTTCTTAAGTAGCTGAAGCTCCGGTTTTGAACTATGCGCTCGGGGTTGGCGAGT
GTGTTTTGTGAAGTTTTTTAGGCACCTTTTGAAATGTAATCATTTGGGTCAATATGTAATTTTCAGTGTT
AGACTAGTAAATTGTCCGCTAAATTCTGGCCGTTTTTGGCTTTTTTGTTAGACGAAGCTTGGGCTGCAGG
TCGACTCTAGAGGATCCGCTAGCCACCATGGTGAGCAAGGGCGAGGAGCTGTTCACCGGGGTGGTGCCCA
TCCTGGTCGAGCTGGACGGCGACGTAAACGGCCACAAGTTCAGCGTGTCCGGCGAGGGCGAGGGCGATGC
CACCTACGGCAAGCTGACCCTGAAGTTCATCTGCACCACCGGCAAGCTGCCCGTGCCCTGGCCCACCCTC
GTGACCACCCTGACCTGGGGCGTGCAGTGCTTCAGCCGCTACCCCGACCACATGAAGCAGCACGACTTCT
TCAAGTCCGCCATGCCCGAAGGCTACGTCCAGGAGCGCACCATCTTCTTCAAGGACGACGGCAACTACAA
GACCCGCGCCGAGGTGAAGTTCGAGGGCGACACCCTGGTGAACCGCATCGAGCTGAAGGGCATCGACTTC
AAGGAGGACGGCAACATCCTGGGGCACAAGCTGGAGTACAACTACATCAGCCACAACGTCTATATCACCG
CCGACAAGCAGAAGAACGGCATCAAGGCCAACTTCAAGATCCGCCACAACATCGAGGACGGCAGCGTGCA
GCTCGCCGACCACTACCAGCAGAACACCCCCATCGGCGACGGCCCCGTGCTGCTGCCCGACAACCACTAC
CTGAGCACCCAGTCCGCCCTGAGCAAAGACCCCAACGAGAAGCGCGATCACATGGTCCTGCTGGAGTTCG
TGACCGCCGCCGGGATCACTCTCGGCATGGACGAGCTGTACAAGTAAGAATTCGATATCAAGCTTATCGA
TAATCAACCTCTGGATTACAAAATTTGTGAAAGATTGACTGGTATTCTTAACTATGTTGCTCCTTTTACG
CTATGTGGATACGCTGCTTTAATGCCTTTGTATCATGCTATTGCTTCCCGTATGGCTTTCATTTTCTCCT
CCTTGTATAAATCCTGGTTGCTGTCTCTTTATGAGGAGTTGTGGCCCGTTGTCAGGCAACGTGGCGTGGT
GTGCACTGTGTTTGCTGACGCAACCCCCACTGGTTGGGGCATTGCCACCACCTGTCAGCTCCTTTCCGGG
ACTTTCGCTTTCCCCCTCCCTATTGCCACGGCGGAACTCATCGCCGCCTGCCTTGCCCGCTGCTGGACAG
GGGCTCGGCTGTTGGGCACTGACAATTCCGTGGTGTTGTCGGGGAAATCATCGTCCTTTCCTTGGCTGCT
CGCCTGTGTTGCCACCTGGATTCTGCGCGGGACGTCCTTCTGCTACGTCCCTTCGGCCCTCAATCCAGCG
GACCTTCCTTCCCGCGGCCTGCTGCCGGCTCTGCGGCCTCTTCCGCGTCTTCGCCTTCGCCCTCAGACGA
GTCGGATCTCCCTTTGGGCCGCCTCCCCGCATCGATACCGTCGACCTCGAGACCTAGAAAAACATGGAGC
AATCACAAGTAGCAATACAGCAGCTACCAATGCTGATTGTGCCTGGCTAGAAGCACAAGAGGAGGAGGAG
GTGGGTTTTCCAGTCACACCTCAGGTACCTTTAAGACCAATGACTTACAAGGCAGCTGTAGATCTTAGCC
ACTTTTTAAAAGAAAAGGGGGGACTGGAAGGGCTAATTCACTCCCAACGAAGACAAGATATCCTTGATCT
GTGGATCTACCACACACAAGGCTACTTCCCTGATTGGCAGAACTACACACCAGGGCCAGGGATCAGATAT
CCACTGACCTTTGGATGGTGCTACAAGCTAGTACCAGTTGAGCAAGAGAAGGTAGAAGAAGCCAATGAAG
GAGAGAACACCCGCTTGTTACACCCTGTGAGCCTGCATGGGATGGATGACCCGGAGAGAGAAGTATTAGA
GTGGAGGTTTGACAGCCGCCTAGCATTTCATCACATGGCCCGAGAGCTGCATCCGGACTGTACTGGGTCT
CTCTGGTTAGACCAGATCTGAGCCTGGGAGCTCTCTGGCTAACTAGGGAACCCACTGCTTAAGCCTCAAT
AAAGCTTGCCTTGAGTGCTTCAAGTAGTGTGTGCCCGTCTGTTGTGTGACTCTGGTAACTAGAGATCCCT
CAGACCCTTTTAGTCAGTGTGGAAAATCTCTAGCAGGGCCCGTTTAAACCCGCTGATCAGCCTCGACTGT
GCCTTCTAGTTGCCAGCCATCTGTTGTTTGCCCCTCCCCCGTGCCTTCCTTGACCCTGGAAGGTGCCACT
CCCACTGTCCTTTCCTAATAAAATGAGGAAATTGCATCGCATTGTCTGAGTAGGTGTCATTCTATTCTGG
GGGGTGGGGTGGGGCAGGACAGCAAGGGGGAGGATTGGGAAGACAATAGCAGGCATGCTGGGGATGCGGT
GGGCTCTATGGCTTCTGAGGCGGAAAGAACCAGCTGGGGCTCTAGGGGGTATCCCC
[124 nt withheld, positions 6217-6340]
C
[91 nt withheld, positions 6342-6432]
A
[49 nt withheld, positions 6434-6482]
CCTTTGACGTTGGAGTCCACGTTCTTT
[37 nt withheld, positions 6510-6546]
ACCCTATCTCGGTCTATTCTTTTGATTTATAAGGGATTTTGCCGATTTCGGCCTATTGGTTAAAAAATGA
GCTGATTTAACAAAAATTTAACGCGAATTAATTCTGTGGAATGTGTGTCAGTTAGGGTGTGGAAAGTCCC
CAGGCTCCCCAGCAGGCAGAAGTATGCAAAGCATGCATCTCAATTAGTCAGCAACCAGGTGTGGAAAGTC
CCCAGGCTCCCCAGCAGGCAGAAGTATGCAAAGCATGCATCTCAATTAGTCAGCAACCATAGTCCCGCCC
CTAACTCCGCCCATCCCGCCCCTAACTCCGCCCAGTTCCGCCCATTCTCCGCCCCATGGCTGACTAATTT
TTTTTATTTATGCAGAGGCCGAGGCCGCCTCTGCCTCTGAGCTATTCCAGAAGTAGTGAGGAGGCTTTTT
TGGAGGCCTAGGCTTTTGCAAAAAGCTCCCGGGAGCTTGTATATCCATTTTCGGATCTGATCAGCACGTG
TTGACAATTAATCATCGGCATAGTATATCGGCATAGTATAATACGACAAGGTGAGGAACTAAACCATGGC
CAAGTTGACCAGTGCCGTTCCGGTGCTCACCGCGCGCGACGTCGCCGGAGCGGTCGAGTTCTGGACCGAC
CGGCTCGGGTTCTCCCGGGACTTCGTGGAGGACGACTTCGCCGGTGTGGTCCGGGACGACGTGACCCTGT
TCATCAGCGCGGTCCAGGACCAGGTGGTGCCGGACAACACCCTGGCCTGGGTGTGGGTGCGCGGCCTGGA
CGAGCTGTACGCCGAGTGGTCGGAGGTCGTGTCCACGAACTTCCGGGACGCCTCCGGGCCGGCCATGACC
GAGATCGGCGAGCAGCCGTGGGGGCGGGAGTTCGCCCTGCGCGACCCGGCCGGCAACTGCGTGCACTTCG
TGGCCGAGGAGCAGGACTGACACGTGCTACGAGATTTCGATTCCACCGCCGCCTTCTATGAAAGGTTGGG
CTTCGGAATCGTTTTCCGGGACGCCGGCTGGATGATCCTCCAGCGCGGGGATCTCATGCTGGAGTTCTTC
GCCCACCCCAACTTGTTTATTGCAGCTTATAATGGTTACAAATAAAGCAATAGCATCACAAATTTCACAA
ATAAAGCATTTTTTTCACTGCATTCTAGTTGTGGTTTGTCCAAACTCATCAATGTATCTTATCATGTCTG
TATACCGTCGACCTCTAGCTAGAGCTTGGCGTAATCATGGTCATAGCTGTTTCCTGTGTGAAATTGTTAT
CCGCTCACAATTCCACACAACATACGAGCCGGAAGCATAAAGTGTAAAGCCTGGGGTGCCTAATGAGTGA
GCTAACTCACATTAATTGCGTTGCGCTCACTGCCCGCTTTCCAGTCGGGAAACCTGTCGTGCCAGCTGCA
TTAATGAATCGGCCAACGCGCGGGGAGAGGCGGTTTGCGTATTGGGCGCTCTTCCGCTTCCTCGCTCACT
GACTCGCTGCGCTCGGTCGTTCGGCTGCGGCGAGCGGTATCAGCTCACTCAAAGGCGGTAATACGGTTAT
CCACAGAATCAGGGGATAACGCAGGAAAGAACATGTGAGCAAAAGGCCAGCAAAAGGCCAGGAACCGTAA
AAAGGCCGCGTTGCTGGCGTTTTTCCATAGGCTCCGCCCCCCTGACGAGCATCACAAAAATCGACGCTCA
AGTCAGAGGTGGCGAAACCCGACAGGACTATAAAGATACCAGGCGTTTCCCCCTGGAAGCTCCCTCGTGC
GCTCTCCTGTTCCGACCCTGCCGCTTACCGGATACCTGTCCGCCTTTCTCCCTTCGGGAAGCGTGGCGCT
TTCTCATAGCTCACGCTGTAGGTATCTCAGTTCGGTGTAGGTCGTTCGCTCCAAGCTGGGCTGTGTGCAC
GAACCCCCCGTTCAGCCCGACCGCTGCGCCTTATCCGGTAACTATCGTCTTGAGTCCAACCCGGTAAGAC
ACGACTTATCGCCACTGGCAGCAGCCACTGGTAACAGGATTAGCAGAGCGAGGTATGTAGGCGGTGCTAC
AGAGTTCTTGAAGTGGTGGCCTAACTACGGCTACACTAGAAGAACAGTATTTGGTATCTGCGCTCTGCTG
AAGCCAGTTACCTTCGGAAAAAGAGTTGGTAGCTCTTGATCCGGCAAACAAACCACCGCTGGTAGCGGTG
GTTTTTTTGTTTGCAAGCAGCAGATTACGCGCAGAAAAAAAGGATCTCAAGAAGATCCTTTGATCTTTTC
TACGGGGTCTGACGCTCAGTGGAACGAAAACTCACGTTAAGGGATTTTGGTCATGAGATTATCAAAAAGG
ATCTTCACCTAGATCCTTTTAAATTAAAAATGAAGTTTTAAATCAATCTAAAGTATATATGAGTAAACTT
GGTCTGACAGTTACCAATGCTTAATCAGTGAGGCACCTATCTCAGCGATCTGTCTATTTCGTTCATCCAT
AGTTGCCTGACTCCCCGTCGTGTAGATAACTACGATACGGGAGGGCTTACCATCTGGCCCCAGTGCTGCA
ATGATACCGCGAGACCCACGCTCACCGGCTCCAGATTTATCAGCAATAAACCAGCCAGCCGGAAGGGCCG
AGCGCAGAAGTGGTCCTGCAACTTTATCCGCCTCCATCCAGTCTATTAATTGTTGCCGGGAAGCTAGAGT
AAGTAGTTCGCCAGTTAATAGTTTGCGCAACGTTGTTGCCATTGCTACAGGCATCGTGGTGTCACGCTCG
TCGTTTGGTATGGCTTCATTCAGCTCCGGTTCCCAACGATCAAGGCGAGTTACATGATCCCCCATGTTGT
GCAAAAAAGCGGTTAGCTCCTTCGGTCCTCCGATCGTTGTCAGAAGTAAGTTGGCCGCAGTGTTATCACT
CATGGTTATGGCAGCACTGCATAATTCTCTTACTGTCATGCCATCCGTAAGATGCTTTTCTGTGACTGGT
GAGTACTCAACCAAGTCATTCTGAGAATAGTGTATGCGGCGACCGAGTTGCTCTTGCCCGGCGTCAATAC
GGGATAATACCGCGCCACATAGCAGAACTTTAAAAGTGCTCATCATTGGAAAACGTTCTTCGGGGCGAAA
ACTCTCAAGGATCTTACCGCTGTTGAGATCCAGTTCGATGTAACCCACTCGTGCACCCAACTGATCTTCA
GCATCTTTTACTTTCACCAGCGTTTCTGGGTGAGCAAAAACAGGAAGGCAAAATGCCGCAAAAAAGGGAA
TAAGGGCGACACGGAAATGTTGAATACTCATACTCTTCCTTTTTCAATATTATTGAAGCATTTATCAGGG
TTATTGTCTCATGAGCGGATACATATTTGAATGTATTTAGAAAAATAAACAAATAGGGGTTCCGCGCACA
TTTCCCCGAAAAGTGCCACCTGAC
